Addgene plasmid #8349: HA-FOXO3A S253A
Depositing lab: Michael Greenberg. Depositing organization: Boston Children's Hospital. Publication: Akt promotes cell survival by phosphorylating and inhibiting a Forkhead transcription factor. Brunet A, Bonni A, Zigmond MJ, Lin MZ, Juo P, Hu LS, Anderson MJ, Arden KC, Blenis J, Greenberg ME. Cell 1999 Mar 19;96(6):857-68. 10.1016/S0092-8674(00)80595-4 PubMed 10102273.
Backbone
  Vector backbone: pECE
  Backbone size w/o insert (bp): 2933
  Vector type: Mammalian Expression
Growth in bacteria
  Bacterial resistance: Ampicillin, 100 μg/mL
  Growth temperature: 37°C
  Growth strain: DH5alpha
  Copy number: High Copy
Gene/Insert
  Gene/Insert name: FOXO3a (alt names: FKHRL1; forkhead family)
  Species: H. sapiens (human)
  Insert size (bp): 2038
  Mutation: S253A
  Entrez Gene: FOXO3 (a.k.a. AF6q21, FKHRL1, FKHRL1P2, FOXO2, FOXO3A)
  Tag / fusion protein: HA (N terminal on insert)
  Cloning method: Restriction Enzyme; 5′ cloning site HindIII (not destroyed); 3′ cloning site XbaI (not destroyed)
  Sequencing primers: 5′ SV40pro-F
Terms and licenses: Academic/Nonprofit Terms; Industry Terms: Not Available to Industry
Depositor comments: See HA-FOXO3a WT for wild-type sequence and map.
How to cite: HA-FOXO3A S253A was a gift from Michael Greenberg (Addgene plasmid # 8349 ; http://n2t.net/addgene:8349 ; RRID:Addgene_8349)
