[The description below was written by a language model from this plasmid's Addgene catalogue record.]
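Description:
HA-FOXO3A S253A is a mammalian expression plasmid built on the pECE backbone (about 2.9 kb without insert) that carries a roughly 2.0 kb human FOXO3a cDNA (also known as FKHRL1, a forkhead family transcription factor). The insert was cloned by restriction enzymes between HindIII at the 5′ end and XbaI at the 3′ end, and both sites are retained. The plasmid is maintained in E. coli as a high-copy construct under ampicillin selection. The record does not list a promoter explicitly, but the recommended 5′ sequencing primer anneals in an SV40 promoter, which suggests that an SV40 promoter lies upstream of the insert and drives its expression. No mammalian selection marker is recorded, and no feature table is provided. The depositor refers users to the wild-type HA-FOXO3a entry for the reference sequence and map.

The encoded protein carries an N-terminal HA epitope tag, which allows detection or immunoprecipitation with anti-HA antibodies and distinguishes it from endogenous FOXO3. It also carries a serine-to-alanine substitution at position 253, which replaces a phosphorylatable residue with one that cannot be phosphorylated. The associated publication reports that Akt promotes cell survival by phosphorylating and inhibiting a forkhead transcription factor. In that context, the S253A mutant serves as a single-site phosphorylation-deficient variant. It can be compared with the wild-type construct in transfected mammalian cells to test how modification at this residue contributes to Akt-dependent regulation of FOXO3a activity.
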