>Addgene plasmid #8349 | HA-FOXO3A S253A | addgene partial sequence | sequence record 17768 | 8349 with SV40pA-R
TAAACAAGTTAACAACAACAATTGCATTCATTTTATGTTTCAGGTTCAGGGGGAGGTGTGGGAGGTTTTT
TAAAGCAAGTAAAACCTCTACAGATGTGATATGGCTGATTATGATCATTACTTATCTAGAACTAGTGGAT
CCTTCAGCCTGGCACCCAGCTCTGAGATGAGGCCTGCTTAGCACCAGTGAAGTTCCCCACGTTCAAACCA
ACAACATTCTGTGTGGAGATGAGGGAATCAAAGTTAAAATCCAACCCATCAGCATCCATGAGTTCACTAC
GGATAATGGACTCCATGTCACATTCCAAGCTCCCATTGAACATGTCCAGGTCCAAGTCGCTGGGGAACTT
CTCATGGCCCATGACGGGCAGGTTTGCACTAGTTGAGTACAAGGAGGAGCCTGAGAGAGAGTCCGAGAGG
GTTTGCATAGACTGGCTGACAGGAGACTGCTGCTGGTGTTTGGCTGACCCAAGGCTGCTGGACTCACTCA
AGCCCATGTTGCTGACAGAATTCGACAAGGCACGGCTGCCACCAAGAGCGCCCTGGGTTTGGTGCTGGTG
GTGGAGCAAGTTCTGATTGACCAAACTTCCCTGGTTAGGCTGGGCAGCAAAGGACATCATCGGATCATTG
CGAAGCATCACGTT
