>Addgene plasmid #8349 | HA-FOXO3A S253A | addgene partial sequence | sequence record 17769 | 8349 with FOXOend 5'-AATGAGGGAACTGGCAAGAG
TGGGGGGAAGAGCGGAAAAGCCCCCCGGCGGCGGGCTGTCGCAATGGACAATAGCAACAAGTATACCAAG
AGCCGTGGCCGCGCAGCCAAGAAGAAGGCAGCCCTGCAGACAGCCCCCGAATCAGCTGACGACAGTCCCT
CCCAGCTCTCCAAGTGGCCTGGCAGCCCCACGTCGCGCAGCAGTGATGAGCTGGATGCGTGGACGGACTT
CCGTTCACGCACCAATTCTAACGCCAGCACAGTCAGTGGCCGCCTGTCGCCCATCATGGCAAGCACAGAG
TTGGATGAAGTCCAGGACGATGATGCGCCTCTCTCGCCCATGCTCTACAGCAGCTCAGCCAGCCTGTCAC
CTTCAGTAAGCAAGCCGTGCACGGTGGAACTGCCACGGCTGACTGATATGGCAGGCACCATGAATCTGAA
TGATGGGCTGACTGAAAACCTCATGGACGACCTGCTGGATAACATCACGCTCCCGCCATCCCAGCCATCG
CCCACTGGGGGACTCATGCAGCGGAGCTCTAGCTTCCCGTATACCACCAAGGGCTCGGGCCTGGGCTCCC
CAACCAGCTCCTTTAACAGCACGGTGTTCGGACCTTCATCTCTGAACTCCCT
