>Addgene plasmid #8349 | HA-FOXO3A S253A | addgene partial sequence | sequence record 17770 | 8349 with SV40pro-F
AAGTAGTGAAGAGGCTTTTTTGGAGGAGATCTAAGCTTGCCGCCACCATGTATGATGTTCCTGATTATGC
TAGCCTCCCGGGGAATTCGGCAGAGGCACCGGCTTCCCCGGCCCCGCTCTCTCCGCTCGAAGTGGAGCTG
GACCCGGAGTTCGAGCCCCAGAGCCGTCCGCGATCCTGTACGTGGCCCCTGCAAAGGCCGGAGCTCCAAG
CGAGCCCTGCCAAGCCCTCGGGGGAGACGGCCGCTGACTCCATGATCCCCGAGGAGGAGGACGATGAAGA
CGACGAGGACGGCGGGGGACGGGCCGGCTCGGCCATGGCGATCGGCGGCGGCGGCGGGAGCGGCACGCTG
GGCTCCGGGCTGCTCCTTGAGGACTCGGCCCGGGTGCTGGCACCCGGAGGGCAAGACCCCGGGTCTGGGC
CAGCCACCGCGGCGGGCGGGCTGAGCGGGGGTACACAGGCGCTGCTGCAGCCTCAGCAACCGCTGCCACC
GCCGCAGCCGGGGGCGGCTGGGGGCTCCGGGCAGCCGAGGAAATGTTCGTCGCGGCGGAACGCCTGGGGA
AACCTGTCCTACGCGGACCTGATCACCCGCGCCATCGAGAGCTCCCCGGACAAACGGCTCACTCTGTCCC
AGATCTACGAGTGGATGGTGCGTT
