>Addgene plasmid #8349 | HA-FOXO3A S253A | addgene partial sequence | sequence record 17771 | 8349 with SV40pro-F
AGTAGTGAGAGGCTTTTTTGGAGGAGATCTAAGCTTGCCGCCACCATGTATGATGTTCCTGATTATGCTA
GCCTCCCGGGGAATTCGGCAGAGGCACCGGCTTCCCCGGCCCCGCTCTCTCCGCTCGAAGTGGAGCTGGA
CCCGGAGTTCGAGCCCCAGAGCCGTCCGCGATCCTGTACGTGGCCCCTGCAAAGGCCGGAGCTCCAAGCG
AGCCCTGCCAAGCCCTCGGGGGAGACGGCCGCTGACTCCATGATCCCCGAGGAGGAGGACGATGAAGACG
ACGAGGACGGCGGGGGACGGGCCGGCTCGGCCATGGCGATCGGCGGCGGCGGCGGGAGCGGCACGCTGGG
CTCCGGGCTGCTCCTTGAGGACTCGGCCCGGGTGCTGGCACCCGGAGGGCTAGACCCCGGGTCTGGGCCA
GCCACCGCGGCGGGCGGGCTGAGCGGGGGTACACAGGCGCTGCTGCAGCCTCAGCAACCGCTGCCACCGC
CGCAGCCGGGGGCGGCTGGGGGCTCCGGGCAGCCGACGAAATGTTCGTCGCGGCGGAACGCCTGGGGAAA
CCTGTCCTACGCGGACCTGATCACCCGCGCCATCCAGAGCTCCCCGGACAATCGGCTCACTCTGTCCCAG
ATCTACTAGTGGATGGTGCGTTGCGTGCCCTACT
